>Addgene plasmid #41461 | TAL-3AC4 | depositor partial sequence | sequence record 55330 | TAL-3AC4 sequence 256 bps
GAATGCAGCCAGGCACACGGGCTTACTCCCGATCAAGTTGTGGCCATTGCCAGCAACATCGGAGGGAAAC
AAGCATTGGAGACTGTCCAACGGCTCCTTCCCGTGTTGTGTCAAGCCCACGGTTTGACCCCTGCACAAGT
GGTCGCCATCGCCTCCCATGACGGCGGTAAGCAGGCCCTGGAAACAGTGCAGCGCCTGCTGCCTGTGCTG
TGCCAGGATCATGGACTGACCCCAGACCAGGTTGTCGCCTGCATTC
