>Addgene plasmid #41461 | TAL-3AC4 | addgene partial sequence | sequence record 55877 | M13_pUC_fwd
AGCGCGCGTAATACGACTCACTATAGGGCGAATTGGGTACCGGGCCCCCCCTCGAGGTCGACGGTATCGA
TAAGCTTGATATTTGGGAATGCAGGCGACAACCTGGTCTGGGGTCAGTCCATGATCCTGGCACAGCACAG
GCAGCAGGCGCTGCACTGTTTCCAGGGCCTGCTTACCGCCGTCATGGGAGGCGATGGCGACCACTTGTGC
AGGGGTCAAACCGTGGGCTTGACACAACACGGGAAGGAGCCGTTGGACAGTCTCCAATGCTTGTTTCCCT
CCGATGTTGCTGGCAATGGCCACAACTTGATCGGGAGTAAGCCCGTGTGCCTGGCTGCATTCATTTGGAT
CGAATTCCTGCAGCCCGGGGGATCCGCCCGGGCTAGAGCGGCCGCCACCGCGGTGGAGCTCCAGCTTTTG
TTCCCTTTAGTGAGGGTTAATTGCGCGCTTGGCGTAATCATGGTCATAGCTGTTTCCTGTGTGAAATTGT
TATCCGCTCACAATTCCACACAACATACGAGCCGGAAGCATAAAGTGTAAAGCCTGGGGTGCCTAATGAG
TGAGCTAACTCACATTAATTGCGTTGCGCTCACTGCCCGCTTTCCAGTCGGGAAACCTGTCGTGCCAGCT
GCATTAATGAATCGGCCAACGCGCGGGGAGAGGCGGTTTGCGTATTGGGCGCTCTTCCGCTTCCTCGCTC
ACTGACTCGCTGCGCTCGGTCGTTCGGCTGCGGCGAGCGGTATCAGCTCACTCAAAGGCGGTAATACGGT
TATCCACAGAATCAGGGGATAACGCAGGAAAGAACATGTGAGCAAAAGGCCAGCAAAAGGCCAGGAACCG
TAAAAAGGCCGCGTTGCTGGCGTTTTTCCATAGGCTCCGCCCCCCTGACGAGCATCACAAA
