[The description below was written by a language model from this plasmid's Addgene catalogue record.]
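Description:
TAL-3AC4 is a small bacterial cloning plasmid built on the pPCR-Script Amp SK(+) backbone, a commercial PCR cloning vector of about 3 kb. It is maintained at high copy number in E. coli and selected with ampicillin. No feature table accompanies the entry, so the individual backbone elements (origin of replication, resistance cassette, any phage origin or lacZα region) are not itemised. The listed sequencing primers are the standard M13/pUC forward and reverse primers, which indicates that the insert sits in a cloning site flanked by those priming sites.

The payload is a 256 bp synthetic insert named 3AC4. The associated publication describes a ligation-independent cloning method for high-throughput assembly of transcription activator-like effector (TALE) genes. This suggests that the plasmid is one member of a library of short TALE repeat building blocks that are joined in a defined order to build custom DNA-binding arrays. The size of the insert would fit a small number of TALE repeat units plus flanking sequence used for assembly. However, the record does not say which repeats or repeat-variable diresidues the fragment encodes, what position in the array it occupies, or what the name "3AC4" signifies. The method used to clone the insert into the backbone is listed as unknown.

The record describes no promoter, tag or reporter intended for expression. The construct is best understood as a storage and propagation vector for a modular part, not an expression plasmid. Its likely use is as a source of that fragment for assembling designer TALE genes, which can then be fused to effector domains in downstream vectors.
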