Addgene plasmid #41461: TAL-3AC4
Depositing lab: Veit Hornung. Depositing organization: Universitaetsklinikum Bonn. Publication: A ligation-independent cloning technique for high-throughput assembly of transcription activator-like effector genes. Schmid-Burgk JL, Schmidt T, Kaiser V, Honing K, Hornung V. Nat Biotechnol. 2012 Dec 16. doi: 10.1038/nbt.2460. PubMed 23242165.
Backbone
  Vector backbone: pPCR-Script Amp SK(+)
  Backbone manufacturer: Stratagene
  Backbone size w/o insert (bp): 2961
  Vector type: PCR Cloning Vector
Growth in bacteria
  Bacterial resistance: Ampicillin, 100 μg/mL
  Growth temperature: 37°C
  Growth strain: DH10B
  Copy number: High Copy
Gene/Insert
  Gene/Insert name: 3AC4
  Species: Synthetic
  Insert size (bp): 256
  Cloning method: Unknown
  Sequencing primers: 5′ M13_pUC_fwd; 3′ M13_pUC_rev
Terms and licenses: Academic/Nonprofit Terms; Industry Terms: Not Available to Industry
How to cite: TAL-3AC4 was a gift from Veit Hornung (Addgene plasmid # 41461 ; http://n2t.net/addgene:41461 ; RRID:Addgene_41461)
